>Addgene plasmid #207754 | qTAG-N-Puro-mScarlet-ACTB | addgene full sequence | sequence record 415028 | Addgene NGS Result
TCGCGCGTTTCGGTGATGACGGTGAAAACCTCTGACACATGCAGCTCCCGGAGACGGTCACAGCTTGTCT
GTAAGCGGATGCCGGGAGCAGACAAGCCCGTCAGGGCGCGTCAGCGGGTGTTGGCGGGTGTCGGGGCTGG
CTTAACTATGCGGCATCAGAGCAGATTGTACTGAGAGTGCACCATATGCGGTGTGAAATACCGCACAGAT
GCGTAAGGAGAAAATACCGCATCAGGCGCCATTCGCCATTCAGGCTGCGCAACTGTTGGGAAGGGCGATC
GGTGCGGGCCTCTTCGCTATTACGCCAGCTGGCGAAAGGGGGATGTGCTGCAAGGCGATTAAGTTGGGTA
ACGCCAGGGTTTTCCCAGTCACGACGTTGTAAAACGACGGCCAGTGAATTCCCTATAAAACCCAGCGGCG
CGACGCGCCACCACCGCCGAGACCGCGTCCGCCCCGCGAGCACAGAGCCTCGCCTTTGCCGATCCGCCGC
CCGTCCACACCCGCCGCCAGGTAAGCCCGGCCAGCCGACCGGGGCAGGCGGCTCACGGCCCGGCCGCAGG
CGGCCGCGGCCCCTTCGCCCGTGCAGAGCCGCCGTCTGGGCCGCAGCGGGGGGCGCATGGGGGGGGAACC
GGACCGCCGTGGGGGGCGCGGGAGAAGCCCCTGGGCCTCCGGAGATGGGGGACACCCCACGCCAGTTCGG
AGGCGCGAGGCCGCGCTCGGGAGGCGCGCTCCGGGGGTGCCGCTCTCGGGGCGGGGGCAACCGGCGGGGT
CTTTGTCTGAGCCGGGCTCTTGCCAATGGGGATCGCAGGGTGGGCGCGGCGGAGCCCCCGCCAGGCCCGG
TGGGGGCTGGGGCGCCATTGCGCGTGCGCGCTGGTCCTTTGGGCGCTAACTGCGTGCGCGCTGGGAATTG
GCGCTAATTGCGCGTGCGCGCTGGGACTCAAGGCGCTAACTGCGCGTGCGTTCTGGGGCCCGGGGTGCCG
CGGCCTGGGCTGGGGCGAAGGCGGGCTCGGCCGGAAGGGGTGGGGTCGCCGCGGCTCCCGGGCGCTTGCG
CGCACTTCCTGCCCGAGCCGCTGGCCGCCCGAGGGTGTGGCCGCTGCGTGCGCGCGCGCCGACCCGGCGC
TGTTTGAACCGGGCGGAGGCGGGGCTGGCGCCCGGTTGGGAGGGGGTTGGGGCCTGGCTTCCTGCCGCGC
GCCGCGGGGACGCCTCCGACCAGTGTTTGCCTTTTATGGTAATAACGCGGCCGGCCCGGCTTCCTTTGTC
CCCAATCTGGGCGCGCGCCGGCGCCCCCTGGCGGCCTAAGGACTCGGCGCGCCGGAAGTGGCCAGGGCGG
GGGCGACCTCGGCTCACAGCGCGCCCGGCTATTCTCGCAACTGACAATGGGCAAGAGCAAGACCGGTAGC
TACCGTTCGTATAGCATACATTATACGAAGTTATCTGCTAGCATGACCGAGTACAAGCCCACGGTGCGCC
TCGCCACCCGCGACGACGTCCCCAGGGCCGTACGCACCCTCGCCGCCGCGTTCGCCGACTACCCCGCCAC
GCGCCACACCGTCGATCCGGACCGCCACATCGAGCGGGTCACCGAGCTGCAAGAACTCTTCCTCACGCGC
GTCGGGCTCGACATCGGCAAGGTGTGGGTCGCGGACGACGGCGCCGCGGTGGCGGTCTGGACCACGCCGG
AGAGCGTCGAAGCGGGGGCGGTGTTCGCCGAGATCGGCCCGCGCATGGCCGAGTTGAGCGGTTCCCGGCT
GGCCGCGCAGCAACAGATGGAAGGCCTCCTGGCGCCGCACCGGCCCAAGGAGCCCGCGTGGTTCCTGGCC
ACCGTCGGCGTCTCGCCCGACCACCAGGGCAAGGGTCTGGGCAGCGCCGTCGTGCTCCCCGGAGTGGAGG
CGGCCGAGCGCGCCGGGGTGCCCGCCTTCCTGGAGACCTCCGCGCCCCGCAACCTCCCCTTCTACGAGCG
GCTCGGCTTCACCGTCACCGCCGACGTCGAGGTGCCCGAAGGACCGCGCACCTGGTGCATGACCCGCAAG
CCCGGTGCCGGATCCGGAGCTACTAACTTCAGCCTGCTGAAGCAGGCCGGAGACGTGGAGGAGAACCCTG
GACCTTCTAGAATAACTTCGTATAGCATACATTATACGAACGGTAGCACGCGTTACCCCTACGACGTGCC
CGACTACGCCGGCTATCCGTATGATGTCCCGGACTATGCAGGAAGCGGAATGGTGAGCAAGGGCGAGGCA
GTGATCAAGGAGTTCATGCGGTTCAAGGTGCACATGGAGGGCTCCATGAACGGCCACGAGTTCGAGATCG
AGGGCGAGGGCGAGGGCCGCCCCTACGAGGGCACCCAGACCGCCAAGCTGAAGGTGACCAAGGGTGGCCC
CCTGCCCTTCTCCTGGGACATCCTGTCCCCTCAGTTCATGTACGGCTCCAGGGCCTTCACCAAGCACCCC
GCCGACATCCCCGACTACTATAAGCAGTCCTTCCCCGAGGGCTTCAAGTGGGAGCGCGTGATGAACTTCG
AGGACGGCGGCGCCGTGACCGTGACCCAGGACACCTCCCTGGAGGACGGCACCCTGATCTACAAGGTGAA
GCTCCGCGGCACCAACTTCCCTCCTGACGGCCCCGTAATGCAGAAGAAGACAATGGGCTGGGAAGCGTCC
ACCGAGCGGTTGTACCCCGAGGACGGCGTGCTGAAGGGCGACATTAAGATGGCCCTGCGCCTGAAGGACG
GCGGCCGCTACCTGGCGGACTTCAAGACCACCTACAAGGCCAAGAAGCCCGTGCAGATGCCCGGCGCCTA
CAACGTCGACCGCAAGTTGGACATCACCTCCCACAACGAGGACTACACCGTGGTGGAACAGTACGAACGC
TCCGAGGGCCGCCACTCCACCGGCGGCATGGACGAGCTGTACAAGCTCGAGGGAGGAAGCGGAGGATCTG
GCGGTACCGATGATGATATCGCAGCGCTCGTCGTCGACAACGGCTCCGGCATGTGCAAGGCCGGCTTCGC
GGGCGACGATGCCCCCCGGGCCGTCTTCCCCTCCATCGTGGGGCGCCCCAGGCACCAGGTAGGGGAGCTG
GCTGGGTGGGGCAGCCCCGGGAGCGGGCGGGAGGCAAGGGCGCTTTCTCTGCACAGGAGCCTCCCGGTTT
CCGGGGTGGGGGCTGCGCCCGTGCTCAGGGCTTCTTGTCCTTTCCTTCCCAGGGCGTGATGGTGGGCATG
GGTCAGAAGGATTCCTATGTGGGCGACGAGGCCCAGAGCAAGAGAGGCATCCTCACCCTGAAGTACCCCA
TCGAGCACGGCATCGTCACCAACTGGGACGACATGGAGAAAATCTGGCACCACACCTTCTACAATGAGCT
GCGTGTGGCTCCCGAGGAGCACCCCGTGCTGCTGACCGAGGCCCCCCTGAACCCCAAGGCCAACCGCGAG
AAGATGACCCAGGTGAGTGGCCCGCTACCTCTTCTGGTGGCCGCCTCCCTCCTTCCTGGCCTCCCGGAGC
TGCGCCCTTTCTCACTGGTTCTCTCTTCTGCCGTTTTCCGTAGGACTCTCTTCTCTGACCTGAGTCTCCT
TTGGAACTCTGCAGGTTCTATTTGCTTTTTCCCAGATGAGCTCTTTTTCTGGTGTTTGTCTCTCTGACTA
GGTGTCTAAGACAGTGTTGTGGGTGTAGGTACTAACACTGGCTCGTGTGACAAGGCCATGAGGCTGGTGT
AAAGCGGCCTTGGAGTGTGTATTAAGTAGGCGCACAGTAAAGCTTGGCGTAATCATGGTCATAGCTGTTT
CCTGTGTGAAATTGTTATCCGCTCACAATTCCACACAACATACGAGCCGGAAGCATAAAGTGTAAAGCCT
GGGGTGCCTAATGAGTGAGCTAACTCACATTAATTGCGTTGCGCTCACTGCCCGCTTTCCAGTCGGGAAA
CCTGTCGTGCCAGCTGCATTAATGAATCGGCCAACGCGCGGGGAGAGGCGGTTTGCGTATTGGGCGCTCT
TCCGCTTCCTCGCTCACTGACTCGCTGCGCTCGGTCGTTCGGCTGCGGCGAGCGGTATCAGCTCACTCAA
AGGCGGTAATACGGTTATCCACAGAATCAGGGGATAACGCAGGAAAGAACATGTGAGCAAAAGGCCAGCA
AAAGGCCAGGAACCGTAAAAAGGCCGCGTTGCTGGCGTTTTTCCATAGGCTCCGCCCCCCTGACGAGCAT
CACAAAAATCGACGCTCAAGTCAGAGGTGGCGAAACCCGACAGGACTATAAAGATACCAGGCGTTTCCCC
CTGGAAGCTCCCTCGTGCGCTCTCCTGTTCCGACCCTGCCGCTTACCGGATACCTGTCCGCCTTTCTCCC
TTCGGGAAGCGTGGCGCTTTCTCATAGCTCACGCTGTAGGTATCTCAGTTCGGTGTAGGTCGTTCGCTCC
AAGCTGGGCTGTGTGCACGAACCCCCCGTTCAGCCCGACCGCTGCGCCTTATCCGGTAACTATCGTCTTG
AGTCCAACCCGGTAAGACACGACTTATCGCCACTGGCAGCAGCCACTGGTAACAGGATTAGCAGAGCGAG
GTATGTAGGCGGTGCTACAGAGTTCTTGAAGTGGTGGCCTAACTACGGCTACACTAGAAGAACAGTATTT
GGTATCTGCGCTCTGCTGAAGCCAGTTACCTTCGGAAAAAGAGTTGGTAGCTCTTGATCCGGCAAACAAA
CCACCGCTGGTAGCGGTGGTTTTTTTGTTTGCAAGCAGCAGATTACGCGCAGAAAAAAAGGATCTCAAGA
AGATCCTTTGATCTTTTCTACGGGGTCTGACGCTCAGTGGAACGAAAACTCACGTTAAGGGATTTTGGTC
ATGAGATTATCAAAAAGGATCTTCACCTAGATCCTTTTAAATTAAAAATGAAGTTTTAAATCAATCTAAA
GTATATATGAGTAAACTTGGTCTGACAGTTACCAATGCTTAATCAGTGAGGCACCTATCTCAGCGATCTG
TCTATTTCGTTCATCCATAGTTGCCTGACTCCCCGTCGTGTAGATAACTACGATACGGGAGGGCTTACCA
TCTGGCCCCAGTGCTGCAATGATACCGCGAGACCCACGCTCACCGGCTCCAGATTTATCAGCAATAAACC
AGCCAGCCGGAAGGGCCGAGCGCAGAAGTGGTCCTGCAACTTTATCCGCCTCCATCCAGTCTATTAATTG
TTGCCGGGAAGCTAGAGTAAGTAGTTCGCCAGTTAATAGTTTGCGCAACGTTGTTGCCATTGCTACAGGC
ATCGTGGTGTCACGCTCGTCGTTTGGTATGGCTTCATTCAGCTCCGGTTCCCAACGATCAAGGCGAGTTA
CATGATCCCCCATGTTGTGCAAAAAAGCGGTTAGCTCCTTCGGTCCTCCGATCGTTGTCAGAAGTAAGTT
GGCCGCAGTGTTATCACTCATGGTTATGGCAGCACTGCATAATTCTCTTACTGTCATGCCATCCGTAAGA
TGCTTTTCTGTGACTGGTGAGTACTCAACCAAGTCATTCTGAGAATAGTGTATGCGGCGACCGAGTTGCT
CTTGCCCGGCGTCAATACGGGATAATACCGCGCCACATAGCAGAACTTTAAAAGTGCTCATCATTGGAAA
ACGTTCTTCGGGGCGAAAACTCTCAAGGATCTTACCGCTGTTGAGATCCAGTTCGATGTAACCCACTCGT
GCACCCAACTGATCTTCAGCATCTTTTACTTTCACCAGCGTTTCTGGGTGAGCAAAAACAGGAAGGCAAA
ATGCCGCAAAAAAGGGAATAAGGGCGACACGGAAATGTTGAATACTCATACTCTTCCTTTTTCAATATTA
TTGAAGCATTTATCAGGGTTATTGTCTCATGAGCGGATACATATTTGAATGTATTTAGAAAAATAAACAA
ATAGGGGTTCCGCGCACATTTCCCCGAAAAGTGCCACCTGACGTCTAAGAAACCATTATTATCATGACAT
TAACCTATAAAAATAGGCGTATCACGAGGCCCTTTCGTC
Features (pLannotate 1.2.2; 16 found; start..end, strand, type, name):
    137..236     +  misc_feature   bom (fragment): basis of mobility region from pBR322
    242..399     -  CDS            lacZα (fragment): LacZα fragment of β-galactosidase; lacZ fragment
   1401..1434    +  protein_bind   lox71: Left element (LE) mutant of loxP (Araki et al., 2010). Cre-mediated recombination occurs in the 8-bp core sequence (GCATACAT). Cre recombinase
   1443..2039    +  CDS            PuroR (fragment): puromycin N-acetyltransferase; pac from Streptomyces; confers resistance to puromycin
   2112..2145    +  protein_bind   lox66: Right element (RE) mutant of loxP (Araki et al., 2010). Cre-mediated recombination occurs in the 8-bp core sequence (GCATACAT). Cre recombinase
   2220..2915    +  CDS            mScarlet: mScarlet is a basic (constitutively fluorescent) red fluorescent protein published in 2016, derived from synthetic construct. It has moderate acid sensitivity.
   2949..3122    +  CDS            ACTB (fragment): ACTB_BOVIN - Experimental evidence at protein level: Swiss-Prot protein existence level 1. Actin is a highly conserved protein that polymerizes to produce filaments that form cross-linked networks in the cytoplasm of cells. Actin exists in both monomeric (G-actin) and polymeric (F-actin) forms, both forms playing key functions, such as cell motility and contraction. In addition to their role in the cytoplasmic cytoskeleton, G- and F-actin also localize in the nucleus, and regulate gene transcription and motility and repair of damaged DNA. From Bos taurus (Bovine).
   3284..3418    +  CDS            ACT1_PSEMZ: Experimental evidence at protein level: Swiss-Prot protein existence level 1. Actins are highly conserved proteins that are involved in various types of cell motility and are ubiquitously expressed in all eukaryotic cells. Essential component of cell cytoskeleton; plays an important role in cytoplasmic streaming, cell shape determination, cell division, organelle movement and extension growth (By similarity). From Pseudotsuga menziesii (Douglas-fir) (Abies menziesii).
   3792..3808    -  protein_bind   lac operator: The lac repressor binds to the lac operator to inhibit transcription in E. coli. This inhibition can be relieved by adding lactose or isopropyl-β-D-thiogalactopyranoside (IPTG). lac repressor encoded by lacI
   3816..3846    -  promoter       lac promoter: promoter for the E. coli lac operon
   3861..3882    -  protein_bind   CAP binding site: CAP binding activates transcription in the presence of cAMP. E. coli catabolite activator protein
   3895..3987    -  CDS            lacI (fragment): lac repressor; lacI; The lac repressor binds to the lac operator to inhibit transcription in E. coli. This inhibition can be relieved by adding lactose or isopropyl-β-D-thiogalactopyranoside (IPTG).
   4170..4758    -  rep_origin     ori: high-copy-number ColE1/pMB1/pBR322/pUC origin of replication
   4929..5789    -  CDS            AmpR: β-lactamase; bla; confers resistance to ampicillin, carbenicillin, and related antibiotics
   5790..5894    -  promoter       AmpR promoter: bla
   5989..35      +  CDS            rop (fragment) (across the origin): Rop protein, which maintains plasmids at low copy number; rop
