[The description below was written by a language model from this plasmid's Addgene catalogue record and pLannotate feature annotations shown in this document.]
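Description:
qTAG-N-Puro-mScarlet-ACTB is a CRISPR knock-in donor template built on the pUC19 backbone, intended for transfection into human cells rather than for autonomous expression. In bacteria it is maintained as a high-copy plasmid through the ColE1/pUC origin and selected with ampicillin via the AmpR (β-lactamase) gene and its promoter. Remnants of the pUC19 lac region (lacZα fragment, lac promoter, lac operator, CAP site) flank the insert, and short bom, rop and lacI fragments are also annotated as backbone residue.

The roughly 3.3 kb insert consists of human ACTB homology arms flanking a Puro-2A-mScarlet cassette. In the feature table, a puromycin N-acetyltransferase coding sequence sits between lox71 and lox66 sites in the same orientation, followed by the red fluorescent protein mScarlet and then actin coding fragments. These fragments are matched by the annotation tool to bovine and plant actins because actin is so conserved, but they correspond to the downstream human ACTB homology arm. No mammalian promoter is annotated, which fits a design in which the cassette depends on the endogenous ACTB promoter after in-frame integration at the N-terminus. The 2A element named in the record, though not separately annotated, would separate the resistance protein from the mScarlet–β-actin fusion. The mutant lox sites should allow Cre-mediated removal of the selection marker after edited cells are enriched, although the record does not say so explicitly.

The plasmid is meant to be co-transfected with a companion px330-PITCh-ACTB plasmid supplying the sgRNA. Puromycin selects integrants, and the endogenously tagged actin can then be visualised by fluorescence.
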