Addgene plasmid #207754: qTAG-N-Puro-mScarlet-ACTB
Purpose: Donor template for Puro-2A-mScarlet insertion into the N-terminus of the ACTB locus for actin visualization. To be co-transfected with sgRNA plasmid px330-PITCh-ACTB Addgene #207748
Depositing lab: Laurence Pelletier. Depositing organization: Sinai Health System. Publication: qTAG: an adaptable plasmid scaffold for CRISPR-based endogenous tagging. Philip R, Sharma A, Matellan L, Erpf AC, Hsu WH, Tkach JM, Wyatt HDM, Pelletier L. EMBO J. 2024 Dec 12. doi: 10.1038/s44318-024-00337-5. PubMed 39668248.
Backbone
  Vector backbone: pUC19
  Backbone manufacturer: Invitrogen
  Backbone size w/o insert (bp): 2686
  Vector type: Mammalian Expression, CRISPR ; Donor Template
  Selectable markers: Puromycin
Growth in bacteria
  Bacterial resistance: Ampicillin, 100 μg/mL
  Growth temperature: 37°C
  Growth strain: DH5alpha
  Copy number: High Copy
Gene/Insert
  Gene/Insert name: ACTB Homology Arms flanking a Puro-mScarlet Cassette (alt name: ACTB)
  Species: H. sapiens (human)
  Insert size (bp): 3348
  Entrez Gene: ACTB (a.k.a. BKRNS, BNS, BRWS1, CSMH, DDS1, PS1TP5BP1, THC8)
  Cloning method: Unknown
  Sequencing primers: 5′ CTGCAAGGCGATTAAGTTGGGTAAC; 3′ GGCTCGTATGTTGTGTGGAATTGT
Terms and licenses: Academic/Nonprofit Terms; Industry Terms: Not Available to Industry
Depositor comments: To be co-transfected with sgRNA plasmid px330-PITCh-ACTB https://www.addgene.org/207748 . Please visit https://www.biorxiv.org/content/10.1101/2023.11.01.565029v3 for bioRxiv preprint.
How to cite: qTAG-N-Puro-mScarlet-ACTB was a gift from Laurence Pelletier (Addgene plasmid # 207754 ; http://n2t.net/addgene:207754 ; RRID:Addgene_207754)
